>Addgene plasmid #169654 | pTS2355_Tier3(PB)-iRFP_PuroR | addgene full sequence | sequence record 365633 | Addgene NGS Result
TATATATGAGTAAACTTGGTCTGACAGTTACCAATGCTTAATCAGTGAGGCACCTATCTCAGCGATCTGT
CTATTTCGTTCATCCATAGTTGCCTGACTCCCCGTCGTGTAGATAACTACGATACGGGAGGGCTTACCAT
CTGGCCCCAGTGCTGCAATGATACCGCGGCTCCCACGCTCACCGGCTCCAGATTTATCAGCAATAAACCA
GCCAGCCGGAAGGGCCGAGCGCAGAAGTGGTCCTGCAACTTTATCCGCCTCCATCCAGTCTATTAATTGT
TGCCGGGAAGCTAGAGTAAGTAGTTCGCCAGTTAATAGTTTGCGCAACGTTGTTGCCATTGCTACAGGCA
TCGTGGTGTCACGCTCGTCGTTTGGTATGGCTTCATTCAGCTCCGGTTCCCAACGATCAAGGCGAGTTAC
ATGATCCCCCATGTTGTGCAAAAAAGCGGTTAGCTCCTTCGGTCCTCCGATCGTTGTCAGAAGTAAGTTG
GCCGCAGTGTTATCACTCATGGTTATGGCAGCACTGCATAATTCTCTTACTGTCATGCCATCCGTAAGAT
GCTTTTCTGTGACTGGTGAGTACTCAACCAAGTCATTCTGAGAATAGTGTATGCGGCGACCGAGTTGCTC
TTGCCCGGCGTCAATACGGGATAATACCGCGCCACATAGCAGAACTTTAAAAGTGCTCATCATTGGAAAA
CGTTCTTCGGGGCGAAAACTCTCAAGGATCTTACCGCTGTTGAGATCCAGTTCGATGTAACCCACTCGTG
CACCCAACTGATCTTCAGCATCTTTTACTTTCACCAGCGTTTCTGGGTGAGCAAAAACAGGAAGGCAAAA
TGCCGCAAAAAAGGGAATAAGGGCGACACGGAAATGTTGAATACTCATACTCTTCCTTTTTCAATATTAT
TGAAGCATTTATCAGGGTTATTGTCTCATGAGCGGATACATATTTGAATGTATTTAGAAAAATAAACAAA
TAGGGGTTCCGCGCACATTTCCCCGAAAAGTGCCACCTGACGTCTAAGAAACCAAGATCAGCGGCCGCTT
AACCCTAGAAAGATAATCATATTGTGACGTACGTTAAAGATAATCATGCGTAAAATTGACGCATGTGTTT
TATCGGTCTGTATATCGAGGTTTATTTATTAATTTGAATAGATATTAAGTTTTATTATATTTACACTTAC
ATACTAATAATAAATTCAACAAACAATTTATTTATGTTTATTTATTTATTAAAAAAAAACAAAAACTCAA
AATTTCTTCTATAAAGTAACAAAACCTTAAGAGATCTACGCGTGGTACCCTCGAGGAGCTCTTCGAAGCG
GAATTCACCATGACTAGTGCTAGCGGATCCACCGGTGTCTAGAAAGCTTTGAGGCCGGCCTGCAGGCCCG
CTGATCAGCCTCGACTGTGCCTTCTAGTTGCCAGCCATCTGTTGTTTGCCCCTCCCCCGTGCCTTCCTTG
ACCCTGGAAGGTGCCACTCCCACTGTCCTTTCCTAATAAAATGAGGAAATTGCATCGCATTGTCTGAGTA
GGTGTCATTCTATTCTGGGGGGTGGGGTGGGGCAGGACAGCAAGGGGGAGGATTGGGAAGACAATAGCAG
GCATGCTGGGGATGCGGTGGGCTCTATGGTAGCTTAGGAGGCGGAAAGAACCAGCGCGGGAGACCGTCAG
TTGGTCTCCAGCTATACAGGTGCACCGCTTTATAATAAAACTGATACAGAGAACGTTATCATGTGTGTTG
GTTTTTTTTGTGTGTGCGGTTTAAGGGAGCCTCGGTCATAGCTGTTTCCTGTGTAAAACGACGGCCAGCG
CGTGGTACCCTCGAGCGTGACCCTGTCTCACAAAATAAAGTAAGCCCGGACTGAGTGCGGAAAGGCGGGC
CTGGCGGGTCTGGACTCCCCATGCGGGCCACCAGAGGCCCTGCAGCCTTCAGTCGCTTGAAGGGGTAATG
GCGCTTCCACTCACAAACATGGCGGACAGAGCGTGTGAACGAGATGAACAGCCCCTCAAAAATATGGCCG
CCGAGGCTGGACGGCCGTGCCCCAGCAGCACCGCCTCCGCGCCCCACGTGATCTCTCGCCGGGCACAGCG
CTGACCGCGGAGGTCCAACCGGAAGAATGTCCGGATTGGACATTCGGAAGAGGGCCCGCCTTCCCTGGGG
AATCTCTGCGCACGCGCAGAACGCTTCGACCAATGAAAACACAGGAAGCCGTCCGCGCAACCGCGTTGCG
TCACTTCTGCCGCCCCTGTTTCAAGGTATATAGCCGTAGACGGAACTTCGCCTTTCTCTCGGCCTTAGCG
CCATTTTTTTGGGTGAGTGTTTTTTGGTTCCTGCGTTGGGATTCCGTGTACAATCCATAGACATCTGACC
TCGGCACTTAGCATCATCACAGCAAACTAACTGTAGCCTTTCTCTCTTTCCCTGTAGAAACCTCTGCACC
TAGGGAGCTCGAATTCACCATGACTAGTGCGCGTAAGGTCGATCTCACCTCCTGCGATCGCGAGCCGATC
CACATCCCCGGCAGCATTCAGCCGTGCGGCTGCCTGCTTGCCTGCGACGCGCAGGCGGTGCGGATCACGC
GCATTACGGAAAATGCCGGCGCGTTCTTTGGACGCGAAACTCCGCGGGTCGGTGAGCTACTCGCCGATTA
CTTCGGCGAGACCGAAGCCCATGCGCTGCGCAACGCACTGGCGCAGTCCTCCGATCCAAAGCGACCGGCG
CTGATCTTCGGTTGGCGCGACGGCCTGACCGGCCGCACCTTCGACATCTCACTGCATCGCCATGACGGTA
CATCGATCATCGAGTTCGAGCCTGCGGCGGCCGAACAGGCCGACAATCCGCTGCGGCTGACGCGGCAGAT
CATCGCGCGCACCAAAGAACTGAAGTCGCTCGAAGAGATGGCCGCACGGGTGCCGCGCTATCTGCAGGCG
ATGCTCGGCTATCACCGCGTGATGTTGTACCGCTTCGCGGACGACGGCTCCGGGATGGTGATCGGCGAGG
CGAAGCGCAGCGACCTCGAGAGCTTTCTCGGTCAGCACTTTCCGGCGTCGCTGGTCCCGCAGCAGGCGCG
GCTACTGTACTTGAAGAACGCGATCCGCGTGGTCTCGGATTCGCGCGGCATCAGCAGCCGGATCGTGCCC
GAGCACGACGCCTCCGGCGCCGCGCTCGATCTGTCGTTCGCGCACCTGCGCAGCATCTCGCCCTGCCATC
TCGAATTTCTGCGGAACATGGGCGTCAGCGCCTCGATGTCGCTGTCGATCATCATTGACGGCACGCTATG
GGGATTGATCATCTGTCATCATTACGAGCCGCGTGCCGTGCCGATGGCGCAGCGCGTCGCGGCCGAAATG
TTCGCCGACTTCTTATCGCTGCACTTCACCGCCGCCCACCACCAACGCGCTAGTGGTGGTTCTGGTGGAA
GCGGAGCTACTAACTTCAGCCTGCTGAAGCAGGCTGGTGACGTGGAGGAGAACCCTGGACCTGCTAGTGG
TGGTTCTGGTACCGAGTACAAGCCCACGGTGCGCCTCGCCACCCGCGACGACGTCCCCCGGGCCGTACGC
ACCCTCGCCGCCGCGTTCGCCGACTACCCCGCCACGCGCCACACCGTCGACCCGGACCGCCACATCGAGC
GGGTCACCGAGCTGCAAGAACTCTTCCTCACGCGCGTCGGGCTCGACATCGGCAAGGTGTGGGTCGCGGA
CGACGGCGCCGCGGTGGCGGTCTGGACCACGCCGGAGAGCGTCGAAGCGGGGGCGGTGTTCGCCGAGATC
GGCCCGCGCATGGCCGAGTTGAGCGGTTCCCGGCTGGCCGCGCAGCAACAGATGGAAGGCCTCCTGGCGC
CGCACCGGCCCAAGGAGCCCGCGTGGTTCCTGGCCACCGTCGGCGTGTCGCCCGACCACCAGGGCAAGGG
TCTGGGCAGCGCCGTCGTGCTCCCCGGAGTGGAGGCGGCCGAGCGCGCCGGGGTGCCCGCCTTCCTGGAG
ACATCCGCGCCCCGCAACCTCCCCTTCTACGAGCGGCTCGGCTTCACCGTCACCGCCGACGTCGAGGTGC
CCGAAGGACCGCGCACCTGGTGCATGACCCGCAAGCCCGGTGCCGCTAGCGGATCCACCGGTGTCTAGAA
AGCTCAGAAATTATGAGAGCGTTTAATAAAGTATTGACTATGGTTGACAAAACGTGTGTTGGAGTTTTTT
GTGTGCTTTGTCATCAACTGAGCCAGTAGGTCGAGGGTGCCTAATGAGTGAGCTAACTCACATTAATTGC
GTTGCGCTCACTGCCCGCTTTCCAGTCGGGAAACCTGTCGTGCCAGCTGCGATATCTATAACAAGAAAAT
ATATATATAATAAGTTATCACGTAAGTAGAACATGAAATAACAATATAATTATCGTATGAGTTAAATCTT
AAAAGTCACGTAAAAGATAATCATGCGTCATTTTGACTCACGCGGTCGTTATAGTTCAAAATCAGTGACA
CTTACCGCATTGACAAGCACGCCTCACGGGAGCTCCAAGCGGCGACTGAGATGTCCTAAATGCACAGCGA
CGGATTCGCGCTATTTAGAAAGAGAGAGCAATATTTCAAGAATGCATGCGTCAATTTTACGCAGACTATC
TTTCTAGGGTTAACCATGGACATGTGAGCAAAAGGCCAGCAAAAGGCCAGGAACCGTAAAAAGGCCGCGT
TGCTGGCGTTTTTCCATAGGCTCCGCCCCCCTGACGAGCATCACAAAAATCGACGCTCAAGTCAGAGGTG
GCGAAACCCGACAGGACTATAAAGATACCAGGCGTTTCCCCCTGGAAGCTCCCTCGTGCGCTCTCCTGTT
CCGACCCTGCCGCTTACCGGATACCTGTCCGCCTTTCTCCCTTCGGGAAGCGTGGCGCTTTCTCATAGCT
CACGCTGTAGGTATCTCAGTTCGGTGTAGGTCGTTCGCTCCAAGCTGGGCTGTGTGCACGAACCCCCCGT
TCAGCCCGACCGCTGCGCCTTATCCGGTAACTATCGTCTTGAGTCCAACCCGGTAAGACACGACTTATCG
CCACTGGCAGCAGCCACTGGTAACAGGATTAGCAGAGCGAGGTATGTAGGCGGTGCTACAGAGTTCTTGA
AGTGGTGGCCTAACTACGGCTACACTAGAAGAACAGTATTTGGTATCTGCGCTCTGCTGAAGCCAGTTAC
CTTCGGAAAAAGAGTTGGTAGCTCTTGATCCGGCAAACAAACCACCGCTGGTAGCGGTGGTTTTTTTGTT
TGCAAGCAGCAGATTACGCGCAGAAAAAAAGGATCTCAAGAAGATCCTTTGATCTTTTCTACGGGGATTA
TCAAAAAGGATCTTCACCTAGATCCTTTTAAATTAAAAATGAAGTTTTAAATCAATCTAAAG
Features (pLannotate 1.2.2; 11 found; start..end, strand, type, name):
     28..888     -  CDS            AmpR: β-lactamase; bla; confers resistance to ampicillin, carbenicillin, and related antibiotics
    889..993     -  promoter       AmpR promoter: bla
   1415..1639    +  polyA_signal   bGH poly(A) signal: bovine growth hormone polyadenylation signal
   1648..1665    +  promoter       SV40 promoter (fragment): SV40 enhancer and early promoter
   1741..1762    +  polyA_signal   poly(A) signal (fragment): synthetic polyadenylation signal
   1802..1818    -  CDS            lacZα (fragment): LacZα fragment of β-galactosidase; lacZ fragment
   2479..3408    +  CDS            iRFP670: iRFP670 is a basic (constitutively fluorescent) near ir fluorescent protein published in 2013, derived from Rhodopseudomonas palustris CGA009. It has low acid sensitivity. It requires the cofactor biliverdin for fluorescence.
   3511..4104    +  CDS            PuroR: puromycin N-acetyltransferase; pac from Streptomyces alboniger; confers resistance to puromycin
   4244..4265    -  protein_bind   CAP binding site: CAP binding activates transcription in the presence of cAMP. E. coli catabolite activator protein
   4278..4320    -  CDS            lacI (fragment): lac repressor; lacI; The lac repressor binds to the lac operator to inhibit transcription in E. coli. This inhibition can be relieved by adding lactose or isopropyl-β-D-thiogalactopyranoside (IPTG).
   4701..5289    -  rep_origin     ori: high-copy-number ColE1/pMB1/pBR322/pUC origin of replication
