[The description below was written by a language model from this plasmid's Addgene catalogue record and pLannotate feature annotations shown in this document.]
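Description:
pTS2355_Tier3(PB)-iRFP_PuroR is a mammalian expression and genomic-integration vector from the VAMSyB modular plasmid architecture, built on the pUC57-derived backbone pTS1019. In E. coli it is maintained at high copy through a ColE1/pUC-type origin and selected with ampicillin via the β-lactamase gene and its native promoter. The sequenced record is about 5.4 kb.

As a "Tier-3" assembly vector, it is designed to carry up to three expression cassettes between PiggyBac 5' and 3' inverted terminal repeats, so that co-delivered PiggyBac transposase can excise the whole ITR-flanked unit and insert it stably into the host cell genome. According to the catalogue layout, the first two positions (A1 and A2) are acceptor sites for user cassettes, each followed by a polyadenylation signal. The feature table is consistent with this, showing a bGH poly(A) signal and a fragment of a synthetic poly(A) signal upstream of the marker cassette. The third position is pre-filled with a marker unit in which the PRPBSA promoter drives the near-infrared fluorescent protein iRFP670 (which requires biliverdin as a cofactor), linked by a P2A self-cleaving peptide to puromycin N-acetyltransferase. A single transcript therefore yields both a fluorescent reporter for tracking or sorting and a drug-resistance marker for enriching integrants.

The automated annotation does not mark the PiggyBac ITRs, the PRPBSA promoter, the P2A sequence or the terminal poly(A), so these elements rest on the depositor's description. The short SV40 promoter, lacZα, lacI and CAP-site hits are small fragments, probably backbone or linker remnants rather than functional parts. The vector is typically used to generate stable mammalian cell lines carrying multi-gene synthetic circuits.
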