Addgene plasmid #169654: pTS2355_Tier3(PB)-iRFP_PuroR
Purpose: Tier-3 vector for stable stable integration of up to three cassettes via Piggy Bac transposase including a iRFP670 marker and PuroR resistance gene (5'ITR-A1-pA::A2-pA::PRPBSA-iRFP670-p2A-PuroR-pA-3'ITR)
Depositing lab: Martin Fussenegger. Depositing organization: ETH Zurich (Swiss Federal Institute of Technology). Publication: A versatile plasmid architecture for mammalian synthetic biology (VAMSyB). Haellman V, Strittmatter T, Bertschi A, Stucheli P, Fussenegger M. Metab Eng. 2021 Jul;66:41-50. doi: 10.1016/j.ymben.2021.04.003. Epub 2021 Apr 18. PubMed 33857582.
Backbone
  Vector backbone: pTS1019 (pUC57-based)
  Backbone size w/o insert (bp): 3092
  Vector type: Mammalian Expression
  Selectable markers: Puromycin
Growth in bacteria
  Bacterial resistance: Ampicillin, 100 μg/mL
  Growth temperature: 37°C
  Growth strain: DH5alpha
  Copy number: High Copy
Gene/Insert
  Gene/Insert name: PRPBSA-driven iRFP670 and PuroR expression (alt name: A1::A2::PRBSA-iRFP670-p2a-PuroR)
  Species: Synthetic; E. coli
  Promoter: PRPBSA
  Cloning method: Restriction Enzyme; 5′ cloning site Unknown (unknown if destroyed)
  Sequencing primers: 5′ AmpStart; 3′ CTGGCACGACAGGTTTCCCGACTGG
Terms and licenses: Academic/Nonprofit Terms; Industry Terms: Not Available to Industry
How to cite: pTS2355_Tier3(PB)-iRFP_PuroR was a gift from Martin Fussenegger (Addgene plasmid # 169654 ; http://n2t.net/addgene:169654 ; RRID:Addgene_169654)
